>Addgene plasmid #230731 | AiP1884 - pAAV-AiE2571m-minBG-SYFP2-WPRE3-BGHpA | addgene full sequence | sequence record 466322 | Addgene NGS Result
AGGTCGTTCGCTCCAAGCTGGGCTGTGTGCACGAACCCCCCGTTCAGCCCGACCGCTGCGCCTTATCCGG
TAACTATCGTCTTGAGTCCAACCCGGTAAGACACGACTTATCGCCACTGGCAGCAGCCACTGGTAACAGG
ATTAGCAGAGCGAGGTATGTAGGCGGTGCTACAGAGTTCTTGAAGTGGTGGCCTAACTACGGCTACACTA
GAAGAACAGTATTTGGTATCTGCGCTCTGCTGAAGCCAGTTACCTTCGGAAAAAGAGTTGGTAGCTCTTG
ATCCGGCAAACAAACCACCGCTGGTAGCGGTGGTTTTTTTGTTTGCAAGCAGCAGATTACGCGCAGAAAA
AAAGGATCTCAAGAAGATCCTTTGATCTTTTCTACGGGGTCTGACGCTCAGTGGAACGAAAACTCACGTT
AAGGGATTTTGGTCATGAGATTATCAAAAAGGATCTTCACCTAGATCCTTTTAAATTAAAAATGAAGTTT
TAAATCAATCTAAAGTATATATGAGTAAACTTGGTCTGACAGTTACCAATGCTTAATCAGTGAGGCACCT
ATCTCAGCGATCTGTCTATTTCGTTCATCCATAGTTGCCTGACTCCCCGTCGTGTAGATAACTACGATAC
GGGAGGGCTTACCATCTGGCCCCAGTGCTGCAATGATACCGCGAGACCCACGCTCACCGGCTCCAGATTT
ATCAGCAATAAACCAGCCAGCCGGAAGGGCCGAGCGCAGAAGTGGTCCTGCAACTTTATCCGCCTCCATC
CAGTCTATTAATTGTTGCCGGGAAGCTAGAGTAAGTAGTTCGCCAGTTAATAGTTTGCGCAACGTTGTTG
CCATTGCTACAGGCATCGTGGTGTCACGCTCGTCGTTTGGTATGGCTTCATTCAGCTCCGGTTCCCAACG
ATCAAGGCGAGTTACATGATCCCCCATGTTGTGCAAAAAAGCGGTTAGCTCCTTCGGTCCTCCGATCGTT
GTCAGAAGTAAGTTGGCCGCAGTGTTATCACTCATGGTTATGGCAGCACTGCATAATTCTCTTACTGTCA
TGCCATCCGTAAGATGCTTTTCTGTGACTGGTGAGTACTCAACCAAGTCATTCTGAGAATAGTGTATGCG
GCGACCGAGTTGCTCTTGCCCGGCGTCAATACGGGATAATACCGCGCCACATAGCAGAACTTTAAAAGTG
CTCATCATTGGAAAACGTTCTTCGGGGCGAAAACTCTCAAGGATCTTACCGCTGTTGAGATCCAGTTCGA
TGTAACCCACTCGTGCACCCAACTGATCTTCAGCATCTTTTACTTTCACCAGCGTTTCTGGGTGAGCAAA
AACAGGAAGGCAAAATGCCGCAAAAAAGGGAATAAGGGCGACACGGAAATGTTGAATACTCATACTCTTC
CTTTTTCAATATTATTGAAGCATTTATCAGGGTTATTGTCTCATGAGCGGATACATATTTGAATGTATTT
AGAAAAATAAACAAATAGGGGTTCCGCGCACATTTCCCCGAAAAGTGCCACCTGACGTCTAAGAAACCAT
TATTATCATGACATTAACCTATAAAAATAGGCGTATCACGAGGCCCTTTCGTCTCGCGCGTTTCGGTGAT
GACGGTGAAAACCTCTGACACATGCAGCTCCCGGAGACGGTCACAGCTTGTCTGTAAGCGGATGCCGGGA
GCAGACAAGCCCGTCAGGGCGCGTCAGCGGGTGTTGGCGGGTGTCGGGGCTGGCTTAACTATGCGGCATC
AGAGCAGATTGTACTGAGAGTGCACCATAAAATTGTAAACGTTAATATTTTGTTAAAATTCGCGTTAAAT
TTTTGTTAAATCAGCTCATTTTTTAACCAATAGACCGAAATCGGCAAAATCCCTTATAAATCAAAAGAAT
AGCCCGAGATAGAGT
[37 nt withheld, positions 1906-1942]
AAAGAACGTGGACTCCAACGTCAAAGG
[141 nt withheld, positions 1970-2110]
G
[46 nt withheld, positions 2112-2157]
A
[95 nt withheld, positions 2159-2253]
TATGCGGTGTGAAATACCGCACAGATGCGTAAGGAGAAAATACCGCATCAGGCGCCCCTGCAGGCAGCTG
CGCGCTCGCTCGCTCACTGAGGCCGCCCGGGCAAAGCCCGGGCGTCGGGCGACCTTTGGTCGCCCGGCCT
CAGTGAGCGAGCGAGCGCGCAGAGAGGGAGTGGCCAACTCCATCACTAGGGGTTCCTGCGGCCGCTCGGT
CCGCACGTGAGATCTCATGCCTGCTATTGTCTTCCCAATCCTCCCCCTTGCTGTCCTGCCCCACCCCACC
CCCCAGAATAGAATGACACCTACTCAGACAATGCGATGCAATTTCCTCATTTTATTAGGAAAGGACAGTG
GGAGTGGCACCTTCCAGGGTCAAGGAAGGCACGGGGGAGGGGCAAACAACAGATGGCTGGCAACTAGAAG
GCACAGTCGAAGATCTCTCGAGCCACGGAATTGTCAGTGCCCAACAGCCGAGCCCCTGTCCAGCAGCGGG
CAAGGCAGGCGGCGATGAGTTCCGCCGTGGCAAGAACTAACCAGGATTTATACAAGGAGGAGAAAATGAA
AGCCATACGGGAAGCAATAGCATGATACAAAGGCATTAAAGCAGCGTATCCACATAGCGTAAAAGGAGCA
ACATAGTTAAGAATACCAGTCAATCTTTCACAAATTTTGTAATCCAGAGGTTGATTATGATATCGAATTC
GCGGCCGCGGCGCGCCGTCGACTTACTTGTACAGCTCGTCCATGCCGAGAGTGATCCCGGCGGCGGTCAC
GAACTCCAGCAGGACCATGTGATCGCGCTTCTCGTTGGGGTCTTTGCTCAGCTTGGACTGGTAGCTCAGG
TAGTGGTTGTCGGGCAGCAGCACGGGGCCGTCGCCGATGGGGGTGTTCTGCTGGTAGTGGTCGGCGAGCT
GCACGCCGCCGTCCTCGATGTTGTGGCGGATCTTGAAGTTGGCCTTGATGCCGTTCTTCTGCTTGTCGGC
GGTGATATAGACGTTGTGGCTGTTGTAGTTGTACTCCAGCTTGTGCCCCAGGATGTTGCCGTCCTCCTTG
AAGTCGATGCCCTTCAGCTCGATGCGGTTCACCAGGGTGTCGCCCTCGAACTTCACCTCGGCGCGGGTCT
TGTAGTTGCCGTCGTCCTTGAAGAAGATGGTGCGCTCCTGGACGTAGCCTTCGGGCATGGCGGACTTGAA
GAAGTCGTGCTGCTTCATGTGGTCGGGGTAGCGGGCGAAGCACTGCACGCCGTAGCCCAGGGTGGTCACG
AGGGTGGGCCAGGGCACGGGCAGCTTGCCGGTGGTGCAGATCAGCTTCAGGGTCAGCTTGCCGTAGGTGG
CATCGCCCTCGCCCTCGCCGGACACGCTGAACTTGTGGCCGTTTACGTCGCCGTCCAGCTCGACCAGGAT
GGGCACCACCCCGGTGAACAGCTCCTCGCCCTTGCTCACCATGGTGGCGACCGGTAGCGCTAGCTTCGAA
AGATCTGGATCCCAGAAGCAAATGTAAGCAATAGATGGCTCTGCCCTGACTTTTATGCCCAGCCCGAGCT
CCGCCTGAGGAGTATCAGTGACCCAGCCTAGTGTAGGCTCTCTGAGCCGTGAGCCTTGGAGATTACAGCC
CTGGTCAGAGTCCAGGTGTATCTGTGTGCTATACCTGTTCACATGTTAGTGTACACATGTGAAGATGTTT
CTGTACATGTGTGTATATGCATATCTTTGTATCTATATAGTTTATTTGTGTATATTTGCCTATAGTCTGT
TTCTGTGTACACAGGACCATGCATATTGGTATCTGTTTCTGTGAGTGGTTGTGTGTCTATGCCTATTTGT
CTCTGAAGGCGTTTGTAAGTGTCCATGCATGTGTGTGCGCATGAACTCATGTGTATATATGTGTACCTTT
GTCTGTGTGTCCATGAATACACATTCATGTATGTGTCTACACATGTGTACCTATATATCTATGTATAAAT
GCATGTGTGTCTATATTGCGGCCGCAGGAACCCCTAGTGATGGAGTTGGCCACTCCCTCTCTGCGCGCTC
GCTCGCTCACTGAGGCCGGGCGACCAAAGGTCGCCCGACGCCCGGGCGGCCTCAGTGAGCGAGCGAGCGC
GCAGCTGCCTGCAGGACATGTGAGCAAAAGGCCAGCAAAAGGCCAGGAACCGTAAAAAGGCCGCGTTGCT
GGCGTTTTTCCATAGGCTCCGCCCCCCTGACGAGCATCACAAAAATCGACGCTCAAGTCAGAGGTGGCGA
AACCCGACAGGACTATAAAGATACCAGGCGTTTCCCCCTGGAAGCTCCCTCGTGCGCTCTCCTGTTCCGA
CCCTGCCGCTTACCGGATACCTGTCCGCCTTTCTCCCTTCGGGAAGCGTGGCGCTTTCTCATAGCTCACG
CTGTAGGTATCTCAGTTCGGTGT
Features (pLannotate 1.2.2; 14 found; start..end, strand, type, name):
    533..1393    -  CDS            AmpR: β-lactamase; bla; confers resistance to ampicillin, carbenicillin, and related antibiotics
   1394..1498    -  promoter       AmpR promoter: bla
   1593..1628    +  CDS            rop (fragment): Rop protein, which maintains plasmids at low copy number; rop
   1730..1779    +  misc_feature   bom (fragment): basis of mobility region from pBR322
   1780..2235    -  rep_origin     f1 ori (sequence partly withheld): f1 bacteriophage origin of replication; arrow indicates direction of (+) strand synthesis
   2254..2305    +  misc_feature   bom (fragment): basis of mobility region from pBR322
   2310..2450    -  repeat_region  AAV2 ITR: inverted terminal repeat of adeno-associated virus serotype 2 inverted
   2568..2679    -  polyA_signal   bGH poly(A) signal: bovine growth hormone polyadenylation signal
   2696..2776    -  misc_feature   WPRE (fragment): woodchuck hepatitis virus posttranscriptional regulatory element
   2782..2939    -  misc_feature   WPRE (fragment): woodchuck hepatitis virus posttranscriptional regulatory element
   2979..3695    -  CDS            SYFP2: SYFP2 is a basic (constitutively fluorescent) yellow fluorescent protein published in 2006, derived from Aequorea victoria. It is reported to be a very rapidly-maturing monomer with moderate acid sensitivity.
   4274..4301    -  repeat_region  AAV2 ITR (fragment): inverted terminal repeat of adeno-associated virus serotype 2 inverted
   4330..4357    -  repeat_region  AAV2 ITR (fragment): inverted terminal repeat of adeno-associated virus serotype 2 inverted
   4430..362     -  rep_origin     ori (across the origin): high-copy-number ColE1/pMB1/pBR322/pUC origin of replication
