[The description below was written by a language model from this plasmid's Addgene catalogue record and pLannotate feature annotations shown in this document.]
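Description:
AiP1884 - pAAV-AiE2571m-minBG-SYFP2-WPRE3-BGHpA is a 4,656 nt AAV transfer plasmid built on a pAAV2 backbone and intended for packaging a reporter genome into recombinant adeno-associated virus. In bacteria it is maintained at high copy by a ColE1/pUC-type origin and selected with ampicillin through a β-lactamase gene under its native promoter. An f1 phage origin and short remnants of the pBR322 rop and bom regions are also present in the backbone. The recombination-deficient growth strain listed is consistent with the need to keep the repetitive inverted terminal repeats intact. One AAV2 ITR is annotated in full, while the other is detected only as two short fragments. This may reflect the difficulty of sequencing or annotating ITRs rather than a real truncation, but the record does not settle the point.

Between the ITRs lies a single expression cassette. According to the name and catalogue fields, the enhancer AiE2571m sits upstream of a minimal beta-globin promoter (minBG), which has little activity on its own, so the enhancer determines where transcription occurs. Neither element is picked up in the automated feature table, although an unannotated stretch between the SYFP2 coding sequence and the fragmentary ITR is where they would be expected. The cassette drives SYFP2, a rapidly maturing monomeric yellow fluorescent protein derived from Aequorea victoria. Next comes WPRE3, a shortened woodchuck hepatitis virus posttranscriptional element that appears as two WPRE fragments and boosts transcript expression, and then the bovine growth hormone polyadenylation signal.

The stated purpose is AAV-mediated transgene expression in specific populations of brain cells, with fluorescence revealing which cells the enhancer labels. The record does not say which cell population AiE2571m targets.
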