Addgene plasmid #230731: AiP1884 - pAAV-AiE2571m-minBG-SYFP2-WPRE3-BGHpA
Purpose: AiE2571m is an enhancer sequence, designed to drive AAV-mediated transgene expression in specific populations of brain cells
Depositing lab: Allen Institute for Brain Science & Bosiljka Tasic. Depositing organization: Allen Institute. Publication: A suite of enhancer AAVs and transgenic mouse lines for genetic access to cortical cell types. Ben-Simon Y, Hooper M, Narayan S, Daigle TL, Dwivedi D, Way SW, Oster A, Stafford DA, Mich JK, Taormina MJ, Martinez RA, Opitz-Araya X, Roth JR, Alexander JR, Allen S, Amster A, Arbuckle J, Ayala A, Baker PM, Bakken TE, Barcelli T, Barta S, Bendrick J, Bertagnolli D, Bielstein C, Bishwakarma P, Bowlus J, Boyer G, Brouner K, Casian B, Casper T, Chakka AB, Chakrabarty R, Chance RK, Chavan S, Clark M, Colbert K, Collman F, Daniel S, Departee M, DiValentin P, Donadio N, Dotson N, Egdorf T, Fliss T, Gabitto M, Garcia J, Gary A, Gasperini M, Gloe J, Goldy J, Gore BB, Graybuck L, Greisman N, Haeseleer F, Halterman C, Haradon Z, Hastings SD, Helback O, Ho W, Hockemeyer D, Huang C, Huff S, Hunker A, Johansen N, Jones D, Juneau Z, Kalmbach B, Kannan M, Khem S, Kussick E, Kutsal R, Larsen R, Lee C, Lee AY, Leibly M, Lenz GH, Li S, Liang E, Lusk N, Madigan Z, Malloy J, Malone J, McCue R, Melchor J, Mollenkopf T, Moosman S, Morin E, Newman D, Ng L, Ngo K, Omstead V, Otto S, Oyama A, Pena N, Pham T, Phillips E, Pom CA, Potekhina L, Ransford S, Ray PL, Rette D, Reynoldson C, Rimorin C, Rocha D, Ruiz A, Sanchez REA, Sawyer L, Sedeno-Cortes A, Sevigny JP, Shapovalova N, Shepard N, Shulga L, Sigler AR, Siverts L, Soliman S, Somasundaram S, Staats B, Stewart K, Szelenyi E, Tieu M, Trader C, Tran A, van Velthoven CTJ, Walker M, Wang Y, Weed N, Wirthlin M, Wood T, Wynalda B, Yao Z, Zhou T, Ariza J, Dee N, Reding M, Ronellenfitch K, Mufti S, Sunkin SM, Smith KA, Esposito L, Waters J, Thyagarajan B, Yao S, Lein ES, Zeng H, Levi BP, Ngai J, Ting JT, Tasic B. Cell. 2025 May 16:S0092-8674(25)00513-6. doi: 10.1016/j.cell.2025.05.002. PubMed 40403729.
Backbone
  Vector backbone: pAAV2
  Vector type: AAV
Growth in bacteria
  Bacterial resistance: Ampicillin, 100 μg/mL
  Growth temperature: 37°C
  Growth strain: NEB Stable
  Copy number: High Copy
Gene/Insert
  Gene/Insert name: SYFP2
  Species: Synthetic
  Promoter: minBG
  Cloning method: Gibson Cloning
Terms and licenses: Academic/Nonprofit Terms; Industry Terms: Not Available to Industry
How to cite: AiP1884 - pAAV-AiE2571m-minBG-SYFP2-WPRE3-BGHpA was a gift from Allen Institute for Brain Science & Bosiljka Tasic (Addgene plasmid # 230731 ; http://n2t.net/addgene:230731 ; RRID:Addgene_230731)
